Addgene plasmid #198695: His6_MBP_FXR2P_P474S_P493N
Purpose: Expression of human FXR2 protein in E. coli
Depositing lab: Simpson Joseph. Depositing organization: University of California, San Diego (UCSD). Publication: A simple procedure for bacterial expression and purification of the fragile X protein family. Edwards M, Xu M, Joseph S. Sci Rep. 2020 Sep 28;10(1):15858. doi: 10.1038/s41598-020-72984-7. PubMed 32985615.
Backbone
  Vector backbone: MCSG9
  Vector type: Bacterial Expression
Growth in bacteria
  Bacterial resistance: Ampicillin, 100 μg/mL
  Growth temperature: 37°C
  Growth strain: DH5alpha
  Copy number: High Copy
Gene/Insert
  Gene/Insert name: FXR2P
  Species: H. sapiens (human)
  Insert size (bp): 2022
  Mutation: Changed proline 474 to serine and proline 493 asparagine
  Entrez Gene: FXR2 (a.k.a. FMR1L2, FXR2P)
  Promoter: T7
  Tag / fusion protein: MBP (N terminal on backbone)
  Cloning method: Ligation Independent Cloning
  Sequencing primers: 5′ T7 Promoter; 3′ T7 Terminator
Terms and licenses: Academic/Nonprofit Terms; Industry Terms: Not Available to Industry
How to cite: His6_MBP_FXR2P_P474S_P493N was a gift from Simpson Joseph (Addgene plasmid # 198695 ; http://n2t.net/addgene:198695 ; RRID:Addgene_198695)
