[The description below was written by a language model from this plasmid's Addgene catalogue record and pLannotate feature annotations shown in this document.]
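Description:
His6_MBP_FXR2P_P474S_P493N is an 8.4 kb bacterial expression plasmid built on the MCSG9 backbone, a T7-driven vector designed for ligation-independent cloning, and is intended for producing human FXR2 protein (FXR2P, also called FMR1L2) in E. coli. It replicates from a ColE1/pMB1-type origin and is listed as high copy, although the annotated backbone also retains the pBR322 bom region and the rop gene, along with non-functional remnants of a tetracycline resistance gene and a partial f1 origin. Selection is by ampicillin through the bla β-lactamase gene under its own promoter.

The expression cassette consists of a T7 promoter followed by a lac operator and the phage T7 gene 10 ribosome binding site, with a plasmid-borne lacI gene supplying repressor, so that transcription stays repressed until IPTG is added in a host that provides T7 RNA polymerase. The open reading frame begins with a maltose binding protein lacking its signal sequence, so the fusion stays in the cytosol. It continues into the roughly 2 kb human FXR2 coding sequence and is followed by a T7 terminator. The name indicates an N-terminal His6 tag ahead of MBP, which the feature table does not annotate. A short His-tag fragment and a SET1 fragment are detected downstream of the insert, but the record does not show whether they are translated. The insert carries two substitutions, proline 474 to serine and proline 493 to asparagine; the record does not state their rationale. MBP typically aids solubility and affinity purification, in keeping with the plasmid's use for bacterial expression and purification of fragile X family RNA-binding proteins.
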