Features (pLannotate 1.2.2; 20 found; start..end, strand, type, name):
      5..593     +  rep_origin     ori: high-copy-number ColE1/pMB1/pBR322/pUC origin of replication
    779..918     -  misc_feature   bom: basis of mobility region from pBR322
   1020..1211    -  CDS            rop: Rop protein, which maintains plasmids at low copy number; rop
   1228..1608    +  CDS            YPB1_ECOLX: Protein predicted: Swiss-Prot protein existence level 4. From Escherichia coli.
   1680..1971    -  CDS            TcR (fragment): tetracycline efflux protein; tet; confers resistance to tetracycline
   1986..2007    -  protein_bind   CAP binding site: CAP binding activates transcription in the presence of cAMP. E. coli catabolite activator protein
   2020..3102    -  CDS            lacI: lac repressor; lacI; The lac repressor binds to the lac operator to inhibit transcription in E. coli. This inhibition can be relieved by adding lactose or isopropyl-β-D-thiogalactopyranoside (IPTG).
   3103..3180    -  promoter       lacI promoter: lacI
   3188..3467    -  CDS            TcR (fragment): tetracycline efflux protein; tet; confers resistance to tetracycline
   3493..3511    +  promoter       T7 promoter: promoter for bacteriophage T7 RNA polymerase
   3512..3536    +  protein_bind   lac operator: The lac repressor binds to the lac operator to inhibit transcription in E. coli. This inhibition can be relieved by adding lactose or isopropyl-β-D-thiogalactopyranoside (IPTG). lac repressor encoded by lacI
   3551..3573    +  RBS            RBS: efficient ribosome binding site from bacteriophage T7 gene 10 (Olins and Rangwala, 1989)
   3626..4723    +  CDS            MBP: maltose binding protein from E. coli; malE (mutated); This version of the gene does not encode a signal sequence, so MBP will remain in the cytosol.
   4763..6781    +  CDS            FXR2: FXR2_HUMAN - Also known as FMR1L2. Experimental evidence at protein level: Swiss-Prot protein existence level 1. RNA-binding protein. From Homo sapiens (Human).
   6848..6865    +  CDS            9xHis (fragment): 9xHis affinity tag
   6875..6924    +  CDS            SET1 (fragment): solubility-enhancement tag derived from T7 phage gene 10B
   6932..6979    +  terminator     T7 terminator: transcription terminator for bacteriophage T7 RNA polymerase
   7016..7246    +  rep_origin     f1 ori (fragment) (sequence partly withheld): f1 bacteriophage origin of replication; arrow indicates direction of (+) strand synthesis
   7289..7392    +  promoter       AmpR promoter: bla
   7393..8253    +  CDS            AmpR: β-lactamase; bla; confers resistance to ampicillin, carbenicillin, and related antibiotics
>Addgene plasmid #198695 | His6_MBP_FXR2P_P474S_P493N | addgene full sequence | sequence record 392974 | Addgene NGS Result
CTTCTTGAGATCCTTTTTTTCTGCGCGTAATCTGCTGCTTGCAAACAAAAAAACCACCGCTACCAGCGGT
GGTTTGTTTGCCGGATCAAGAGCTACCAACTCTTTTTCCGAAGGTAACTGGCTTCAGCAGAGCGCAGATA
CCAAATACTGTCCTTCTAGTGTAGCCGTAGTTAGGCCACCACTTCAAGAACTCTGTAGCACCGCCTACAT
ACCTCGCTCTGCTAATCCTGTTACCAGTGGCTGCTGCCAGTGGCGATAAGTCGTGTCTTACCGGGTTGGA
CTCAAGACGATAGTTACCGGATAAGGCGCAGCGGTCGGGCTGAACGGGGGGTTCGTGCACACAGCCCAGC
TTGGAGCGAACGACCTACACCGAACTGAGATACCTACAGCGTGAGCTATGAGAAAGCGCCACGCTTCCCG
AAGGGAGAAAGGCGGACAGGTATCCGGTAAGCGGCAGGGTCGGAACAGGAGAGCGCACGAGGGAGCTTCC
AGGGGGAAACGCCTGGTATCTTTATAGTCCTGTCGGGTTTCGCCACCTCTGACTTGAGCGTCGATTTTTG
TGATGCTCGTCAGGGGGGCGGAGCCTATGGAAAAACGCCAGCAACGCGGCCTTTTTACGGTTCCTGGCCT
TTTGCTGGCCTTTTGCTCACATGTTCTTTCCTGCGTTATCCCCTGATTCTGTGGATAACCGTATTACCGC
CTTTGAGTGAGCTGATACCGCTCGCCGCAGCCGAACGACCGAGCGCAGCGAGTCAGTGAGCGAGGAAGCG
GAAGAGCGCCTGATGCGGTATTTTCTCCTTACGCATCTGTGCGGTATTTCACACCGCAATGGTGCACTCT
CAGTACAATCTGCTCTGATGCCGCATAGTTAAGCCAGTATACACTCCGCTATCGCTACGTGACTGGGTCA
TGGCTGCGCCCCGACACCCGCCAACACCCGCTGACGCGCCCTGACGGGCTTGTCTGCTCCCGGCATCCGC
TTACAGACAAGCTGTGACCGTCTCCGGGAGCTGCATGTGTCAGAGGTTTTCACCGTCATCACCGAAACGC
GCGAGGCAGCTGCGGTAAAGCTCATCAGCGTGGTCGTGAAGCGATTCACAGATGTCTGCCTGTTCATCCG
CGTCCAGCTCGTTGAGTTTCTCCAGAAGCGTTAATGTCTGGCTTCTGATAAAGCGGGCCATGTTAAGGGC
GGTTTTTTCCTGTTTGGTCACTGATGCCTCCGTGTAAGGGGGATTTCTGTTCATGGGGGTAATGATACCG
ATGAAACGAGAGAGGATGCTCACGATACGGGTTACTGATGATGAACATGCCCGGTTACTGGAACGTTGTG
AGGGTAAACAACTGGCGGTATGGATGCGGCGGGACCAGAGAAAAATCACTCAGGGTCAATGCCAGCGCTT
CGTTAATACAGATGTAGGTGTTCCACAGGGTAGCCAGCAGCATCCTGCGATGCAGATCCGGAACATAATG
GTGCAGGGCGCTGACTTCCGCGTTTCCAGACTTTACGAAACACGGAAACCGAAGACCATTCATGTTGTTG
CTCAGGTCGCAGACGTTTTGCAGCAGCAGTCGCTTCACGTTCGCTCGCGTATCGGTGATTCATTCTGCTA
ACCAGTAAGGCAACCCCGCCAGCCTAGCCGGGTCCTCAACGACAGGAGCACGATCATGCGCACCCGTGGG
GCCGCCATGCCGGCGATAATGGCCTGCTTCTCGCCGAAACGTTTGGTGGCGGGACCAGTGACGAAGGCTT
GAGCGAGGGCGTGCAAGATTCCGAATACCGCAAGCGACAGGCCGATCATCGTCGCGCTCCAGCGAAAGCG
GTCCTCGCCGAAAATGACCCAGAGCGCTGCCGGCACCTGTCCTACGAGTTGCATGATAAAGAAGACAGTC
ATAAGTGCGGCGACGATAGTCATGCCCCGCGCCCACCGGAAGGAGCTGACTGGGTTGAAGGCTTTCAAGG
GCATCGGTCGAGATCCCGGTGCCTAATGAGTGAGCTAACTTACATTAATTGCGTTGCGCTCACTGCCCGC
TTTCCAGTCGGGAAACCTGTCGTGCCAGCTGCATTAATGAATCGGCCAACGCGCGGGGAGAGGCGGTTTG
CGTATTGGGCGCCAGGGTGGTTTTTCTTTTCACCAGTGAGACGGGCAACAGCTGATTGCCCTTCACCGCC
TGGCCCTGAGAGAGTTGCAGCAAGCGGTCCACGCTGGTTTGCCCCAGCAGGCGAAAATCCTGTTTGATGG
TGGATAACGGCGGGATATAACATGAGCTGTCTTCGGTATCGTCGTATCCCACTACCGAGATATCCGCACC
AACGCGCAGCCCGGACTCGGTAATGGCGCGCATTGCGCCCAGCGCCATCTGATCGTTGGCAACCAGCATC
GCAGTGGGAACGATGCCCTCATTCAGCATTTGCATGGTTTGTTGAAAACCGGACATGGCACTCCAGTCGC
CTTCCCGTTCCGCTATCGGCTGAATTTGATTGCGAGTGAGATATTTATGCCAGCCAGCCAGACGCAGACG
CGCCGAGACAGAACTTAATGGGCCCGCTAACAGCGCGATTTGCTGGTGACCCAATGCGACCAGATGCTCC
ACGCCCAGTCGCGTACCGTCTTCATGGGAGAAAATAATACTGTTGATGGGTGTCTGGTCAGAGACATCAA
GAAATAACGCCGGAACATTAGTGCAGGCAGCTTCCACAGCAATGGCATCCTGGTCATCCAGCGGATAGTT
AATGATCAGCCCACTGACGCGTTGCGCGAGAAGATTGTGCACCGCCGCTTTACAGGCTTCGACGCCGCTT
CGTTCTACCATCGACACCACCACGCTGGCACCCAGTTGATCGGCGCGAGATTTAATCGCCGCGACAATTT
GCGACGGCGCGTGCAGGGCCAGACTGGAGGTGGCAACGCCAATCAGCAACGACTGTTTGCCCGCCAGTTG
TTGTGCCACGCGGTTGGGAATGTAATTCAGCTCCGCCATCGCCGCTTCCACTTTTTCCCGCGTTTTCGCA
GAAACGTGGCTGGCCTGGTTCACCACGCGGGAAACGGTCTGATAAGAGACACCGGCATACTCTGCGACAT
CGTATAACGTTACTGGTTTCACATTCACCACCCTGAATTGACTCTCTTCCGGGCGCTATCATGCCATACC
GCGAAAGGTTTTGCGCCATTCGATGGTGTCCGGGATCTCGACGCTCTCCCTTATGCGACTCCTGCATTAG
GAAGCAGCCCAGTAGTAGGTTGAGGCCGTTGAGCACCGCCGCCGCAAGGAATGGTGCATGCAAGGAGATG
GCGCCCAACAGTCCCCCGGCCACGGGGCCTGCCACCATACCCACGCCGAAACAAGCGCTCATGAGCCCGA
AGTGGCGAGCCCGATCTTCCCCATCGGTGATGTCGGCGATATAGGCGCCAGCAACCGCACCTGTGGCGCC
GGTGATGCCGGCCACGATGCGTCCGGCGTAGAGGATCGAGATCGATCTCGATCCCGCGAAATTAATACGA
CTCACTATAGGGGAATTGTGAGCGGATAACAATTCCCCTCTAGAAATAATTTTGTTTAACTTTAAGAAGG
AGATATACATATGCACCATCATCATCATCATTCTTCTGGTGTAGATCTGGGTACCAAAATCGAAGAAGGT
AAACTGGTAATCTGGATTAACGGCGATAAAGGCTATAACGGTCTCGCTGAAGTCGGTAAGAAATTCGAGA
AAGATACCGGAATTAAAGTCACCGTTGAGCATCCGGATAAACTGGAAGAGAAATTCCCACAGGTTGCGGC
AACTGGCGATGGCCCTGACATTATCTTCTGGGCACACGACCGCTTTGGTGGCTACGCTCAATCTGGCCTG
TTGGCTGAAATCACCCCGGACAAAGCGTTCCAGGACAAGCTGTATCCGTTTACCTGGGATGCCGTACGTT
ACAACGGCAAGCTGATTGCTTACCCGATCGCTGTTGAAGCGTTATCGCTGATTTATAACAAAGATCTGCT
GCCGAACCCGCCAAAAACCTGGGAAGAGATCCCGGCGCTGGATAAAGAACTGAAAGCGAAAGGTAAGAGC
GCGCTGATGTTCAACCTGCAAGAACCGTACTTCACCTGGCCGCTGATTGCTGCTGACGGGGGTTATGCGT
TCAAGTATGAAAACGGCAAGTACGACATTAAAGACGTGGGCGTGGATAACGCTGGCGCGAAAGCGGGTCT
GACCTTCCTGGTTGACCTGATTAAAAACAAACACATGAATGCAGACACCGATTACTCCATCGCAGAAGCT
GCCTTTAATAAAGGCGAAACAGCGATGACCATCAACGGCCCGTGGGCATGGTCCAACATCGACACCAGCA
AAGTGAATTATGGTGTAACGGTACTGCCGACCTTCAAGGGTCAACCATCCAAACCGTTCGTTGGCGTGCT
GAGCGCAGGTATTAACGCCGCCAGTCCGAACAAAGAGCTGGCAAAAGAGTTCCTCGAAAACTATCTGCTG
ACTGATGAAGGTCTGGAAGCGGTTAATAAAGACAAACCGCTGGGTGCCGTAGCGCTGAAGTCTTACGAGG
AAGAGTTGGCGAAAGATCCACGTATTGCCGCCACCATGGAAAACGCCCAGAAAGGTGAAATCATGCCGAA
CATCCCGCAGATGTCCGCTTTCTGGTATGCCGTGCGTACTGCGGTGATCAACGCCGCCAGCGGTCGTCAG
ACTGTCGATGAAGCCCTGAAAGACGCGCAGACTGGTGGTGGTGGTAGCCTGGAAGTTCTGTTCCAGGGTC
CGATGGGCGGTCTGGCGAGCGGTGGCGATGTTGAGCCGGGTCTGCCGGTGGAAGTGCGTGGTAGCAATGG
TGCGTTTTACAAGGGTTTTGTTAAAGACGTGCACGAGGACAGCGTTACCATCTTCTTTGAAAACAACTGG
CAAAGCGAACGTCAGATCCCGTTTGGTGACGTGCGTCTGCCGCCGCCGGCGGACTATAACAAGGAAATCA
CCGAAGGCGATGAGGTGGAAGTTTATAGCCGTGCGAACGAGCAAGAACCGTGCGGTTGGTGGCTGGCGCG
TGTTCGTATGATGAAGGGTGACTTCTACGTGATTGAATATGCGGCGTGCGATGCGACCTACAACGAGATC
GTTACCCTGGAACGTCTGCGTCCGGTTAACCCGAACCCGCTGGCGACCAAAGGTAGCTTCTTTAAGGTGA
CGATGGCGGTGCCGGAGGATCTGCGTGAAGCGTGCAGCAACGAAAACGTGCACAAGGAGTTCAAGAAGGC
GCTGGGCGCGAACTGCATCTTCCTGAACATCACCAACAGCGAGCTGTTCATCCTGAGCACCACCGAGGCG
CCGGTTAAACGTGCGAGCCTGCTGGGTGACATGCACTTCCGTAGCCTGCGTACCAAGCTGCTGCTGATGA
GCCGTAACGAAGAGGCGACCAAACACCTGGAGACCAGCAAGCAACTGGCGGCGGCGTTTCAGGAAGAGTT
CACCGTGCGTGAGGACCTGATGGGTCTGGCGATTGGCACCCACGGTGCGAACATTCAACAGGCGCGTAAA
GTTCCGGGCGTTACCGCGATCGAGCTGGGTGAAGAGACCTGCACCTTCCGTATCTACGGTGAAACCCCGG
AGGCGTGCCGTCAAGCGCGTAGCTACCTGGAGTTTAGCGAAGATAGCGTGCAAGTTCCGCGTAACCTGGT
TGGCAAAGTGATCGGCAAGAACGGTAAAGTGATTCAGGAGATCGTGGACAAAAGCGGTGTGGTTCGTGTG
CGTGTTGAGGGTGACAACGATAAGAAAAACCCGCGTGAAGAGGGTATGGTGCCGTTTATTTTCGTGGGCA
CCCGTGAGAACATCAGCAACGCGCAAGCGCTGCTGGAGTATCACCTGAGCTACCTGCAAGAGGTGGAACA
GCTGCGTCTGGAGCGTCTGCAGATTGACGAGCAACTGCGTCAAATTGGCCTGGGTTTTCGTCCGCCGGGT
AGCGGCCGTGGTAGCGGCGGTAGCGACAAGGCGGGTTATAGCACCGACGAAAGCAGCAGCAGCAGCCTGC
ACGCGACCCGTACCTACGGTGGCAGCTATGGTGGCCGTGGTCGTGGCCGTCGTACCGGTGGCCCGGCGTA
TGGTCCGAGCAGCGATGTGAGCACCGCGAGCGAAACCGAGAGCGAAAAGCGTGAAGAGCCGAACCGTGCG
GGTCCGGGTGACCGTGATCCGAGCACCCGTGGTGAAGAAAGCCGTCGTCGTCCGACCGGTGGTCGTGGCC
GTGGTCCGAACCCGGCGCCGCGTCCGACCAGCCGTTACAACAGCAGCAGCATTAGCAGCGTGCTGAAAGA
CCCGGATAGCAACCCGTATAGCCTGCTGGACACCAGCGAACCGGAACCGCCGGTGGATAGCGAGCCGGGC
GAACCGCCGCCGGCGAGCGCGCGTCGTCGTCGTAGCCGTCGTCGTCGTACCGATGAAGACCGTACCGTGA
TGGATGGCGGCCTGGAAAGCGACGGTCCGAACATGACCGAGAACGGTCTGGAGGACGAAAGCCGTCCGCA
ACGTCGTAACCGTAGCCGTCGTCGTCGTAACCGTGGTAACCGTACCGATGGCAGCATCAGCGGTGATCGT
CAACCGGTTACCGTGGCGGATTACATCAGCCGTGCGGAGAGCCAAAGCCGTCAGCGTCCGCCGCTGGAGC
GTACCAAACCGAGCGAGGATAGCCTGAGCGGCCAGAAAGGTGACAGCGTGAGCAAACTGCCGAAGGGTCC
GAGCGAGAATGGTGAACTGAGCGCGCCGCTGGAACTGGGTAGCATGGTGAATGGTGTGAGCTAACATTGG
AAGTGGATAACGGATCCGAATTCGAGCTCCGTCGACAAGCTTGCGGCCGCACTCGAGCACCACCACCACC
ACCACTGAGATCCGGCTGCTAACAAAGCCCGAAAGGAAGCTGAGTTGGCTGCTGCCACCGCTGAGCAATA
ACTAGCATAACCCCTTGGGGCCTCTAAACGGGTCTTGAGGGGTTTTTTGCTGAAAGGAGGAACTATATCC
GGATTGGCGAATGGG
[124 nt withheld, positions 7016-7139]
C
[91 nt withheld, positions 7141-7231]
AGGGTGATGGTTCACATTAACGCTTACAATTTAGGTGGCACTTTTCGGGGAAATGTGCGCGGAACCCCTA
TTTGTTTATTTTTCTAAATACATTCAAATATGTATCCGCTCATGAGACAATAACCCTGATAAATGCTTCA
ATAATTTGAAAAAGGAAGAGTATGAGTATTCAACATTTCCGTGTCGCCCTTATTCCCTTTTTTGCGGCAT
TTTGCCTTCCTGTTTTTGCTCACCCAGAAACGCTGGTGAAAGTAAAAGATGCTGAAGATCAGTTGGGTGC
ACGAGTGGGTTACATCGAACTGGATCTCAACAGCGGTAAGATCCTTGAGAGTTTTCGCCCCGAAGAACGT
TTTCCAATGATGAGCACTTTTAAAGTTCTGCTATGTGGCGCGGTATTATCCCGTATTGACGCCGGGCAAG
AGCAACTCGGTCGCCGCATACACTATTCTCAGAATGACTTGGTTGAGTACTCACCAGTCACAGAAAAGCA
TCTTACGGATGGCATGACAGTAAGAGAATTATGCAGTGCTGCCATAACCATGAGTGATAACACTGCGGCC
AACTTACTTCTGACAACGATCGGAGGACCGAAGGAGCTAACCGCTTTTTTGCACAACATGGGGGATCATG
TAACTCGCCTTGATCGTTGGGAACCGGAGCTGAATGAAGCCATACCAAACGACGAGCGTGACACCACGAT
GCCTGCAGCAATGGCAACAACGTTGCGCAAACTATTAACTGGCGAACTACTTACTCTAGCTTCCCGGCAA
CAATTAATAGACTGGATGGAGGCGGATAAAGTTGCAGGACCACTTCTGCGCTCGGCCCTTCCGGCTGGCT
GGTTTATTGCTGATAAATCTGGAGCCGGTGAGCGTGGGTCTCGCGGTATCATTGCAGCACTGGGGCCAGA
TGGTAAGCCCTCCCGTATCGTAGTTATCTACACGACGGGGAGTCAGGCAACTATGGATGAACGAAATAGA
CAGATCGCTGAGATAGGTGCCTCACTGATTAAGCATTGGTAACTGTCAGACCAAGTTTACTCATATATAC
TTTAGATTGATTTAAAACTTCATTTTTAATTTAAAAGGATCTAGGTGAAGATCCTTTTTGATAATCTCAT
GACCAAAATCCCTTAACGTGAGTTTTCGTTCCACTGAGCGTCAGACCCCGTAGAAAAGATCAAAGGAT
